Addgene plasmid #67059: pCellFree_G03 BTF3
Purpose: Standard for cell-free expression benchmarking.
Depositing lab: Kirill Alexandrov. Depositing organization: University of Queensland. Publication: Performance benchmarking of four cell-free protein expression systems. Gagoski D, Polinkovsky ME, Mureev S, Kunert A, Johnston W, Gambin Y, Alexandrov K. Biotechnol Bioeng. 2015 Aug 24. doi: 10.1002/bit.25814. PubMed 26301602.
Backbone
  Vector backbone: pCellFree_G03
  Vector type: Cell-free expression
Growth in bacteria
  Bacterial resistance: Ampicillin, 100 μg/mL
  Growth temperature: 37°C
  Growth strain: DH5alpha
  Copy number: High Copy
Gene/Insert
  Gene/Insert name: BTF3 (alt name: RNA polymerase B transcription factor 3)
  Species: H. sapiens (human)
  Entrez Gene: BTF3 (a.k.a. BETA-NAC, BTF3a, BTF3b, NACB)
  Promoter: T7
  Tag / fusion protein: His (N terminal on backbone); EGFP (N terminal on backbone)
  Cloning method: Gateway Cloning
  Sequencing primers: 5′ EGFP-C; 3′ T7 terminal
Terms and licenses: Academic/Nonprofit Terms; Industry Terms: Not Available to Industry
How to cite: pCellFree_G03 BTF3 was a gift from Kirill Alexandrov (Addgene plasmid # 67059 ; http://n2t.net/addgene:67059 ; RRID:Addgene_67059)
