[The description below was written by a language model from this plasmid's Addgene catalogue record.]
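Description:
pCellFree_G03 BTF3 is a cell-free protein expression plasmid built on the pCellFree_G03 backbone, carrying the human BTF3 gene (RNA polymerase B transcription factor 3, also known as BETA-NAC or NACB). It is propagated in E. coli as a high-copy plasmid under ampicillin selection. The record does not name the origin of replication, and no feature table is provided, so details of the backbone beyond the catalogue fields are not documented here.

The BTF3 open reading frame was introduced by Gateway recombination cloning and sits downstream of a T7 promoter, so transcription depends on T7 RNA polymerase supplied in the in vitro reaction. The backbone contributes two N-terminal tags, a His tag and EGFP, so the product is a His-EGFP-BTF3 fusion. The EGFP moiety allows expression yield and product integrity to be followed by fluorescence, while the His tag permits affinity capture or detection. The listed 3′ sequencing primer suggests a T7 terminator region follows the insert, although this is not stated explicitly. Any translation-enhancing leader sequences in the backbone are likewise not described in the record.

The stated purpose is to serve as a standard for cell-free expression benchmarking. It was deposited in connection with a study comparing the performance of four cell-free protein expression systems, where a fluorescently tagged human protein template such as this provides a common reference for comparing output across different lysates.
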