>Addgene plasmid #67059 | pCellFree_G03 BTF3 | addgene partial sequence | sequence record 118906 | EGFP-N 5'-CGTCGCCGTCCAGCTCGACCAG-3'
TTGCTTGTGCCGTGGTGATGGTGGTGATGGTGGTGACCAGAGGTGCCCATGGTTTCACTTACGTGTTTAA
TGTCTTTACAGACTTTATACATTACTGTCATGGTTAAATAAAATAAAATAAAATAAAATAAAATAAAATA
AAATAAAATAAAATAAAATAAAATAAACTTAAGATGTCCCTATAGTGAGTCGTATTAGACGTCAGGTGGC
ACTTTTCGGGGAAATGTGCGCGGAACCCCTATTTGTTTATTTTTCTAAATACATTCAAATATGTATCCGC
TCATGAGACAATAACCCTGATAAATGCTTCAATAATATTGAAAAAGGAAGAGTATGAGTATTCAACATTT
CCGTGTCGCCCTTATTCCCTTTTTTGCGGCATTTTGCCTTCCTGTTTTTGCTCACCCAGAAACGCTGGTG
AAAGTAAAAGATGCTGAAGATCAGTTGGGTGCACGAGTGGGTTACATCGAACTGGATCTCAACAGCGGTA
AGATCCTTGAGAGTTTTCGCCCCGAAGAACGTTTTCCAATGATGAGCACTTTTAAAGTTCTGCTATGTGG
CGCGGTATTATCCCGTATTGACGCCGGGCAAGAGCAACTCGGTCGCCGCATACACTATTCTCAGAATGAC
TTGGTTGAGTACTCACCAGTCACAGAAAAGCATCTTACGGATGGCATGACAGTAAGAGAATTATGCAGTG
CTGCCATAACCATGAGTGATAACACTGCGGCCAACTTACTTCTGACAACGATCGGAGGACCGAAGGAGCT
AACCGC
