>Addgene plasmid #67059 | pCellFree_G03 BTF3 | addgene partial sequence | sequence record 120043 | T7term 5'-GCTAGTTATTGCTCAGCGG-3'
GGTACCACGCGTACCCAACACACGGACACATGCACGAACACGCATGCAGAGAGATCATACATCATCTATA
GAGAAGTACACGTAAAAGTAAGACTCGTCGTCTGCCAGCTACAACCGAGAAGGCGACGTGAAAGGAACAA
GAAAGGAGGAGGAGGGCGGCCGCTTACACCACTTTGTACAAGAAAGTTGGGCAGGTTGC
[480 nt withheld, positions 200-679]
GCCAACTTTTTTGTACAAACTTGTCGGACCCTGGAAGAGCACCTCCAGCTTGTATAGCTCGTCCATGCCG
AGAGTGATCCCGGCGGCGGTCACGAACTCCAGCAGGACCATGTGATCGCGCTTCTCGTTGGGGTCTTTGC
TCAGGGCGGACTGGGTGCTCAGGTAGTGGTTGTCGGGCAGCAGCACGGGGCCGTCGCCGATGGGGGTGTT
CTGCTGGTAGTGGTCGGCGAGCTGCACGCTGCCGTCCTCGATGTTGTGG
