>Addgene plasmid #67059 | pCellFree_G03 BTF3 | addgene partial sequence | sequence record 120463 | EGFP-C 5'-CATGGTCCTGCTGGAGTTCGTG-3'
GCTATACAAGCTGGAGGTGCTCTTCCGGGTCCGACAAGTTTGTACAAAAAAGTTGGC
[480 nt withheld, positions 58-537]
GCAACCTGCCCAACTTTCTTGTACAAAGTGGTGTAAGCGGCCGCCCTCCTCCTCCTTTCTTGTTCCTTTC
ACGTCGCCTTCTCGGTTGTAGCTGGCAGACGACGAGTCTTACTTTTACGTGTACTTCTCTATAGATGATG
TATGATCTCTCTGC
